>Addgene plasmid #171205 | pHS29 | addgene full sequence | sequence record 335784 | Addgene NGS Result
TGGCGAATGGG
[124 nt withheld, positions 12-135]
C
[91 nt withheld, positions 137-227]
A
[49 nt withheld, positions 229-277]
CCTTTGACGTTGGAGTCCACGTTCTTT
[37 nt withheld, positions 305-341]
ACCCTATCTCGGTCTATTCTTTTGATTTATAAGGGATTTTGCCGATTTCGGCCTATTGGTTAAAAAATGA
GCTGATTTAACAAAAATTTAACGCGAATTTTAACAAAATATTAACGCTTACAATTTAGGTGGCACTTTTC
GGGGAAATGTGCGCGGAACCCCTATTTGTTTATTTTTCTAAATACATTCAAATATGTATCCGCTCATGAA
TTAATTCTTAGAAAAACTCATCGAGCATCAAATGAAACTGCAATTTATTCATATCAGGATTATCAATACC
ATATTTTTGAAAAAGCCGTTTCTGTAATGAAGGAGAAAACTCACCGAGGCAGTTCCATAGGATGGCAAGA
TCCTGGTATCGGTCTGCGATTCCGACTCGTCCAACATCAATACAACCTATTAATTTCCCCTCGTCAAAAA
TAAGGTTATCAAGTGAGAAATCACCATGAGTGACGACTGAATCCGGTGAGAATGGCAAAAGTTTATGCAT
TTCTTTCCAGACTTGTTCAACAGGCCAGCCATTACGCTCGTCATCAAAATCACTCGCATCAACCAAACCG
TTATTCATTCGTGATTGCGCCTGAGCGAGACGAAATACGCGATCGCTGTTAAAAGGACAATTACAAACAG
GAATCGAATGCAACCGGCGCAGGAACACTGCCAGCGCATCAACAATATTTTCACCTGAATCAGGATATTC
TTCTAATACCTGGAATGCTGTTTTCCCGGGGATCGCAGTGGTGAGTAACCATGCATCATCAGGAGTACGG
ATAAAATGCTTGATGGTCGGAAGAGGCATAAATTCCGTCAGCCAGTTTAGTCTGACCATCTCATCTGTAA
CATCATTGGCAACGCTACCTTTGCCATGTTTCAGAAACAACTCTGGCGCATCGGGCTTCCCATACAATCG
ATAGATTGTCGCACCTGATTGCCCGACATTATCGCGAGCCCATTTATACCCATATAAATCAGCATCCATG
TTGGAATTTAATCGCGGCCTAGAGCAAGACGTTTCCCGTTGAATATGGCTCATAACACCCCTTGTATTAC
TGTTTATGTAAGCAGACAGTTTTATTGTTCATGACCAAAATCCCTTAACGTGAGTTTTCGTTCCACTGAG
CGTCAGACCCCGTAGAAAAGATCAAAGGATCTTCTTGAGATCCTTTTTTTCTGCGCGTAATCTGCTGCTT
GCAAACAAAAAAACCACCGCTACCAGCGGTGGTTTGTTTGCCGGATCAAGAGCTACCAACTCTTTTTCCG
AAGGTAACTGGCTTCAGCAGAGCGCAGATACCAAATACTGTCCTTCTAGTGTAGCCGTAGTTAGGCCACC
ACTTCAAGAACTCTGTAGCACCGCCTACATACCTCGCTCTGCTAATCCTGTTACCAGTGGCTGCTGCCAG
TGGCGATAAGTCGTGTCTTACCGGGTTGGACTCAAGACGATAGTTACCGGATAAGGCGCAGCGGTCGGGC
TGAACGGGGGGTTCGTGCACACAGCCCAGCTTGGAGCGAACGACCTACACCGAACTGAGATACCTACAGC
GTGAGCTATGAGAAAGCGCCACGCTTCCCGAAGGGAGAAAGGCGGACAGGTATCCGGTAAGCGGCAGGGT
CGGAACAGGAGAGCGCACGAGGGAGCTTCCAGGGGGAAACGCCTGGTATCTTTATAGTCCTGTCGGGTTT
CGCCACCTCTGACTTGAGCGTCGATTTTTGTGATGCTCGTCAGGGGGGCGGAGCCTATGGAAAAACGCCA
GCAACGCGGCCTTTTTACGGTTCCTGGCCTTTTGCTGGCCTTTTGCTCACATGTTCTTTCCTGCGTTATC
CCCTGATTCTGTGGATAACCGTATTACCGCCTTTGAGTGAGCTGATACCGCTCGCCGCAGCCGAACGACC
GAGCGCAGCGAGTCAGTGAGCGAGGAAGCGGAAGAGCGCCTGATGCGGTATTTTCTCCTTACGCATCTGT
GCGGTATTTCACACCGCAATGGTGCACTCTCAGTACAATCTGCTCTGATGCCGCATAGTTAAGCCAGTAT
ACACTCCGCTATCGCTACGTGACTGGGTCATGGCTGCGCCCCGACACCCGCCAACACCCGCTGACGCGCC
CTGACGGGCTTGTCTGCTCCCGGCATCCGCTTACAGACAAGCTGTGACCGTCTCCGGGAGCTGCATGTGT
CAGAGGTTTTCACCGTCATCACCGAAACGCGCGAGGCAGCTGCGGTAAAGCTCATCAGCGTGGTCGTGAA
GCGATTCACAGATGTCTGCCTGTTCATCCGCGTCCAGCTCGTTGAGTTTCTCCAGAAGCGTTAATGTCTG
GCTTCTGATAAAGCGGGCCATGTTAAGGGCGGTTTTTTCCTGTTTGGTCACTGATGCCTCCGTGTAAGGG
GGATTTCTGTTCATGGGGGTAATGATACCGATGAAACGAGAGAGGATGCTCACGATACGGGTTACTGATG
ATGAACATGCCCGGTTACTGGAACGTTGTGAGGGTAAACAACTGGCGGTATGGATGCGGCGGGACCAGAG
AAAAATCACTCAGGGTCAATGCCAGCGCTTCGTTAATACAGATGTAGGTGTTCCACAGGGTAGCCAGCAG
CATCCTGCGATGCAGATCCGGAACATAATGGTGCAGGGCGCTGACTTCCGCGTTTCCAGACTTTACGAAA
CACGGAAACCGAAGACCATTCATGTTGTTGCTCAGGTCGCAGACGTTTTGCAGCAGCAGTCGCTTCACGT
TCGCTCGCGTATCGGTGATTCATTCTGCTAACCAGTAAGGCAACCCCGCCAGCCTAGCCGGGTCCTCAAC
GACAGGAGCACGATCATGCGCACCCGTGGGGCCGCCATGCCGGCGATAATGGCCTGCTTCTCGCCGAAAC
GTTTGGTGGCGGGACCAGTGACGAAGGCTTGAGCGAGGGCGTGCAAGATTCCGAATACCGCAAGCGACAG
GCCGATCATCGTCGCGCTCCAGCGAAAGCGGTCCTCGCCGAAAATGACCCAGAGCGCTGCCGGCACCTGT
CCTACGAGTTGCATGATAAAGAAGACAGTCATAAGTGCGGCGACGATAGTCATGCCCCGCGCCCACCGGA
AGGAGCTGACTGGGTTGAAGGCTCTCAAGGGCATCGGTCGAGATCCCGGTGCCTAATGAGTGAGCTAACT
TACATTAATTGCGTTGCGCTCACTGCCCGCTTTCCAGTCGGGAAACCTGTCGTGCCAGCTGCATTAATGA
ATCGGCCAACGCGCGGGGAGAGGCGGTTTGCGTATTGGGCGCCAGGGTGGTTTTTCTTTTCACCAGTGAG
ACGGGCAACAGCTGATTGCCCTTCACCGCCTGGCCCTGAGAGAGTTGCAGCAAGCGGTCCACGCTGGTTT
GCCCCAGCAGGCGAAAATCCTGTTTGATGGTGGTTAACGGCGGGATATAACATGAGCTGTCTTCGGTATC
GTCGTATCCCACTACCGAGATATCCGCACCAACGCGCAGCCCGGACTCGGTAATGGCGCGCATTGCGCCC
AGCGCCATCTGATCGTTGGCAACCAGCATCGCAGTGGGAACGATGCCCTCATTCAGCATTTGCATGGTTT
GTTGAAAACCGGACATGGCACTCCAGTCGCCTTCCCGTTCCGCTATCGGCTGAATTTGATTGCGAGTGAG
ATATTTATGCCAGCCAGCCAGACGCAGACGCGCCGAGACAGAACTTAATGGGCCCGCTAACAGCGCGATT
TGCTGGTGACCCAATGCGACCAGATGCTCCACGCCCAGTCGCGTACCGTCTTCATGGGAGAAAATAATAC
TGTTGATGGGTGTCTGGTCAGAGACATCAAGAAATAACGCCGGAACATTAGTGCAGGCAGCTTCCACAGC
AATGGCATCCTGGTCATCCAGCGGATAGTTAATGATCAGCCCACTGACGCGTTGCGCGAGAAGATTGTGC
ACCGCCGCTTTACAGGCTTCGACGCCGCTTCGTTCTACCATCGACACCACCACGCTGGCACCCAGTTGAT
CGGCGCGAGATTTAATCGCCGCGACAATTTGCGACGGCGCGTGCAGGGCCAGACTGGAGGTGGCAACGCC
AATCAGCAACGACTGTTTGCCCGCCAGTTGTTGTGCCACGCGGTTGGGAATGTAATTCAGCTCCGCCATC
GCCGCTTCCACTTTTTCCCGCGTTTTCGCAGAAACGTGGCTGGCCTGGTTCACCACGCGGGAAACGGTCT
GATAAGAGACACCGGCATACTCTGCGACATCGTATAACGTTACTGGTTTCACATTCACCACCCTGAATTG
ACTCTCTTCCGGGCGCTATCATGCCATACCGCGAAAGGTTTTGCGCCATTCGATGGTGTCCGGGATCTCG
ACGCTCTCCCTTATGCGACTCCTGCATTAGGAAGCAGCCCAGTAGTAGGTTGAGGCCGTTGAGCACCGCC
GCCGCAAGGAATGGTGCATGCAAGGAGATGGCGCCCAACAGTCCCCCGGCCACGGGGCCTGCCACCATAC
CCACGCCGAAACAAGCGCTCATGAGCCCGAAGTGGCGAGCCCGATCTTCCCCATCGGTGATGTCGGCGAT
ATAGGCGCCAGCAACCGCACCTGTGGCGCCGGTGATGCCGGCCACGATGCGTCCGGCGTAGAGGATCGAG
ATCTCGATCCCGCGAAATTAATACGACTCACTATAGGGGAATTGTGAGCGGATAACAATTCCCCTCTAGA
AATAATTTTGTTTAACTTTAAGAAGGAGATATACCATGGGCAGCAGCCATCATCATCATCATCACAGCAG
CGGCCTGGTGCCGCGCGGCAGCCATATGAGTTCCTCAAAACCTTACCCAAGCGGTCTGCCAAACTCGAGA
AGAAAAAGAGGAGGTCGCCGCTCAAGTAGTCGTAGCAATCAGGAAAGTGCATCCAACAACATGGAACACC
AAATCACTCTTGACGAATTGTTCAATCCGATCGCAAAACAAGACAGTGCTCAGTCAACAAGCCGTGAATA
TGGTGCAAAATCGGGGATATCTCATCACGGATCCGTATCATTCAACGGGAATACATTCATGAATGGCCAA
CAGCTGAATCACTCGATGACTCGACATGGTCGAGTATTCAATCAGTCGATGCATGCAGCTCAAGGAAACG
GCAGCAACGCCTTTAACAGTATTCCTCCTACGGCCCCCGTCTTCTCTGCAGACTTCCGCCGCAACTTGCA
AACACGCAATAGCTCCAGCTGGTATGAACGAAGATTCCCAGTATCCACAGATCAGGACGACGTTCAGCAA
TCAAACACAAGACGTAGTAGAAGTCGTCAGAATGGACAACATGGCCTAAGCTTCTCGGATGGTTCGAACA
ATTATGGTCACGCTGGGAATAAGTCATTCAGTGTGAGTTCCGTTCCCGTTGGGTTCCAGAAGCAAGAAAA
TAATTCTAAGAAACTGCGACAAACCAATGTTCACCAGCAATGTCTTGGAAATAAAAGCTTCAACGCTCAA
GCTGGAGTTCATGGACACGCTTTTAAAAAAGGCCATAAGGACAATAAAAATGCATCTGGAAAGGAGGTTA
TCAATTCTAGTCTTGTCCAAAAGCACGATGCTATTAAGTCGCGGAATTTGAACCAGAGCTTCTCTGGATT
TCCTACACATGAAACCTCATCGATGAAAAATCAACAACAGAAATCAAGAAACGACAGAAAAAAATCACGT
GGTAGCAGCAACTTCCAGGATCGTACTTACTTCAACACAAATGACGATGAATTAACTGACGATGTGTTCA
TAGACGATTCCATGGATGCTGCCCGTGGTCGGAGATCTCGATCAGTCACTAAGAAACTTCAACAATCGAC
TTATTCAAAGCAGAATGCAGGCAGTAAACAATTGACTGAAAAATGCAAATCTTCTGAAGAAGCGGCTAAA
CGTAACCTGGTATCCAATGTATTCAGCAAGGACGGCACTGAACTCTCCATTGAACAGTTATTGGAAATTG
TCAGCATGAAGATCGGACAACAGATTCACTTGCCTTCCAGCTCTCATGGAGAATGCAGCAATTTGAATCG
GACATTACCAGCAAGTGATCTAAATTGCTCAATTGGTGAAGACTTTGACTCCAGTTTTGTGGATGCTAAC
AACCAAACCCTACCAGTGAGTCTTCCCAAGAAAACTTCACTGTCGATCAAGCGCCGTGGAAGTTCTCGTA
GTGCCTCCCGTCTGGCCAGTCTTGATGTGACACTGGAAACTGTTGAAGAAGACGAGGAACCCACGCCAAG
TCCACAGCCGAGTTCTCCTCCAAAGATCTCAAGAAGAAAGTGGACAGGAACTTTTGATGCCAACGTTGAG
GAAATGAGACGTTTACTTCATGGGGACCCTGAGATGCCGAAATCTGCAAATCGTGCTTCCTCAAGCAAGG
ATCAGATCAATCGGAACAATGTGGATGTAAAGAGAACACCTTCCTCGTCAATCATCCCAACTCCAAAGGC
TTTGATCGGAGAAAGATGTCTGACATCATCCAGCAAGTCTTCAAAGTTGAACAAGTCACTTGGCGTGGTT
GATTCTAAAGCTACAAAATCACCAATGTATTCCGTCACAGTTTCTGGAAAAGAAACAGCTTCAGGAAAGC
GAATTGCTCAAAAGTTGACTCCAAAGGTTGTGGCGCTGGAAAGCTCTTACATTACCGGAATTCCAGTTTC
CACGGATTGTAATGGTTGCCCAACTCCGAAGAGAAGTGGAATCAATTGTGAAATTCGTGCAGCTGAAGTA
TACAATCAAGCTGGGAAATGGCCCTTCGAAATCACCAGTGATCCGGCTCCACTTCCTTGTGAATCAGCCG
ATCGGATCGAATATCCTTCTCAAGATTGCACTCAAGATCCAGCTTCAACCTCGCCACCACCTCGCATTTC
TGAAAGCTTGACAGCATTCCTGGAAGCTCAGCAAGACGCCAACGACGCTATTGATACTAACGCCAAAGAA
AAGACACAACTCCTGAAAGTGAATTTGGCTATTCACGGGATGTCACCTGAAAGATGGCTGTACTTGAATT
ATTTTTGCACCGAGACAATTCCAAGATTGGATGGTCCTTATGCCGATGATCCAAGAGTTCCACCTGTGCG
AAATATGTTCAGAAAATGGTTCCTCCGTTTTGCTGAAGCCTGCTTAGGAAATCCTCACCAGCTTGCAGTT
ATGCAAGAGATTGCTGCCACGTTTGTTCAGGCTCGGCTGGACGATACGAGCAGCTCCACAGACTCCACCA
ATATGCTCTACATGTTGTGGAAGGAGTGTATCGGACAGAAGAATATCATCGCAATTGCTGATGCGTGTTT
ACTTGCACATCTTCGGAAATCGGATCCTATCAAATACTTGAATGTAAAACGGGATTGGCTGGAATCTATT
TTTGACCCACCCAGAGATCAATGAGAGCTCCGTCGACAAGCTTGCGGCCGCACTCGAGCACCACCACCAC
CACCACTGAGATCCGGCTGCTAACAAAGCCCGAAAGGAAGCTGAGTTGGCTGCTGCCACCGCTGAGCAAT
AACTAGCATAACCCCTTGGGGCCTCTAAACGGGTCTTGAGGGGTTTTTTGCTGAAAGGAGGAACTATATC
CGGAT
Features (pLannotate 1.2.2; 20 found; start..end, strand, type, name):
     12..440     +  rep_origin     f1 ori (sequence partly withheld): f1 bacteriophage origin of replication; arrow indicates direction of (+) strand synthesis
    493..550     +  promoter       AmpR promoter (fragment): bla
    559..1374    -  CDS            KanR: aminoglycoside phosphotransferase; aph(3')-Ia; confers resistance to kanamycin in bacteria or G418 (Geneticin®) in eukaryotes
   1496..2084    +  rep_origin     ori: high-copy-number ColE1/pMB1/pBR322/pUC origin of replication
   2270..2409    -  misc_feature   bom: basis of mobility region from pBR322
   2511..2702    -  CDS            rop: Rop protein, which maintains plasmids at low copy number; rop
   2719..3099    +  CDS            YPB1_ECOLX: Protein predicted: Swiss-Prot protein existence level 4. From Escherichia coli.
   3171..3462    -  CDS            TcR (fragment): tetracycline efflux protein; tet; confers resistance to tetracycline
   3477..3498    -  protein_bind   CAP binding site: CAP binding activates transcription in the presence of cAMP. E. coli catabolite activator protein
   3511..4593    -  CDS            lacI: lac repressor; lacI; The lac repressor binds to the lac operator to inhibit transcription in E. coli. This inhibition can be relieved by adding lactose or isopropyl-β-D-thiogalactopyranoside (IPTG).
   4594..4671    -  promoter       lacI promoter: lacI
   4679..4958    -  CDS            TcR (fragment): tetracycline efflux protein; tet; confers resistance to tetracycline
   4980..4998    +  promoter       T7 promoter: promoter for bacteriophage T7 RNA polymerase
   4999..5023    +  protein_bind   lac operator: The lac repressor binds to the lac operator to inhibit transcription in E. coli. This inhibition can be relieved by adding lactose or isopropyl-β-D-thiogalactopyranoside (IPTG). lac repressor encoded by lacI
   5038..5060    +  RBS            RBS: efficient ribosome binding site from bacteriophage T7 gene 10 (Olins and Rangwala, 1989)
   5079..5095    +  CDS            capTEV™ (fragment): composite tag for in vivo biotinylation, TEV protease cleavage, and 6xHis tagging
   5106..5123    +  CDS            thrombin site: thrombin recognition and cleavage site
   7750..7767    +  CDS            9xHis (fragment): 9xHis affinity tag
   7777..7826    +  CDS            SET1 (fragment): solubility-enhancement tag derived from T7 phage gene 10B
   7834..7881    +  terminator     T7 terminator: transcription terminator for bacteriophage T7 RNA polymerase
