[The description below was written by a language model from this plasmid's Addgene catalogue record and pLannotate feature annotations shown in this document.]
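Description:
pHS29 is a bacterial expression plasmid built on the pET28a backbone for producing a His-tagged mutant form of the C. elegans P granule protein MEG-3 for affinity purification. It is propagated in E. coli under kanamycin selection (KanR, aminoglycoside phosphotransferase) and replicates from a ColE1/pBR322-type origin. The bom and rop elements are also annotated, although the catalogue lists the plasmid as high copy. An f1 origin is present too, along with short remnants of the tetracycline resistance gene that are typical pBR322-derived backbone sequence with no functional role.

Expression follows the standard pET arrangement. A T7 promoter with an adjacent lac operator and the T7 gene 10 ribosome binding site drives the open reading frame. The plasmid-borne lacI gene supplies repressor, so transcription stays low until IPTG is added in a host that provides T7 RNA polymerase. A T7 terminator closes the unit. Just downstream of the RBS the annotation picks up a short His-tag fragment followed by a thrombin cleavage site, consistent with the recorded N-terminal 6xHis tag, which could in principle be removed with thrombin. The meg-3 coding sequence is not annotated itself but presumably occupies the roughly 2.6 kb unannotated gap after the thrombin site. A second His-tag fragment is annotated just after this gap; this is probably the vector's optional C-terminal His sequence, and the record does not indicate whether it is in frame with the insert.

The insert carries four alanine substitutions, F705A, Y708A, Y713A and N725A, which disrupt the HMG-like motif of MEG-3. The purified protein is intended for comparison with wild-type MEG-3, in work on how MEG-3 coordinates RNA and protein condensation.
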