Addgene plasmid #171205: pHS29
Purpose: bacterial expression for HIS purification of MEG-3 with mutations in the HMG-like motif
Depositing lab: Geraldine Seydoux. Depositing organization: Johns Hopkins University and School of Medicine. Publication: Coordination of RNA and protein condensation by the P granule protein MEG-3. Schmidt H, Putnam A, Rasoloson D, Seydoux G. bioRxiv 2020.10.15.340570 10.1101/2020.10.15.340570.
Backbone
  Vector backbone: pet28a
  Vector type: Bacterial Expression
Growth in bacteria
  Bacterial resistance: Kanamycin, 50 μg/mL
  Growth temperature: 37°C
  Growth strain: DH5alpha
  Copy number: High Copy
Gene/Insert
  Gene/Insert name: meg-3
  Species: C. elegans (nematode)
  Mutation: F705A,Y708A,Y713A, N725A
  Entrez Gene: meg-3 (a.k.a. CELE_F52D2.4)
  Tag / fusion protein: 6xHIS (N terminal on insert)
  Cloning method: Unknown
Terms and licenses: Academic/Nonprofit Terms; Industry Terms: Not Available to Industry
Depositor comments: Please visit https://www.biorxiv.org/content/10.1101/2020.10.15.340570v1 for bioRxiv preprint.
How to cite: pHS29 was a gift from Geraldine Seydoux (Addgene plasmid # 171205 ; http://n2t.net/addgene:171205 ; RRID:Addgene_171205)
